Addgene plasmid #62522: GFP-Drosha1-850
Purpose: C-terminal aa851-1374 of Drosha is deleted
Depositing lab: Bharat Ramratnam. Depositing organization: Rhode Island Hospital. Publication: Phosphorylation of the RNase III enzyme Drosha at Serine300 or Serine302 is required for its nuclear localization. Tang X, Zhang Y, Tucker L, Ramratnam B. Nucleic Acids Res. 2010 Oct;38(19):6610-9. doi: 10.1093/nar/gkq547. Epub 2010 Jun 16. PubMed 20554852.
Backbone
  Vector backbone: pEGFP-C1
  Backbone manufacturer: clontech
  Backbone size w/o insert (bp): 4700
  Total vector size (bp): 7250
  Vector type: Mammalian Expression
  Selectable markers: Neomycin (select with G418)
Growth in bacteria
  Bacterial resistance: Kanamycin, 50 μg/mL
  Growth temperature: 37°C
  Growth strain: DH5alpha
  Copy number: High Copy
Gene/Insert
  Gene/Insert name: human Drosha with aa 851-1374 deleted
  Species: H. sapiens (human)
  Insert size (bp): 2550
  Mutation: deleted amino acids 851-1374
  Entrez Gene: DROSHA (a.k.a. ETOHI2, HSA242976, RANSE3L, RN3, RNASE3L, RNASEN)
  Tag / fusion protein: GFP (N terminal on backbone)
  Cloning method: Restriction Enzyme; 5′ cloning site HindIII (unknown if destroyed); 3′ cloning site KpnI (unknown if destroyed)
  Sequencing primers: 5′ GACGAGCTGTACAAG
Terms and licenses: Academic/Nonprofit Terms; Industry Terms: Not Available to Industry
Depositor comments: Drosha contains S195G mutation. Depositor states this mutation should not affect function.
How to cite: GFP-Drosha1-850 was a gift from Bharat Ramratnam (Addgene plasmid # 62522 ; http://n2t.net/addgene:62522 ; RRID:Addgene_62522)
