[The description below was written by a language model from this plasmid's Addgene catalogue record.]
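Description:
GFP-Drosha1-850 is a mammalian expression plasmid built on the Clontech pEGFP-C1 backbone, carrying a truncated human DROSHA coding sequence fused in frame to the C-terminus of the backbone-encoded GFP. The insert of about 2.55 kb encodes amino acids 1–850 of Drosha, with residues 851–1374 deleted, and was placed between the HindIII and KpnI sites of the multiple cloning site, giving a total plasmid size of roughly 7.25 kb. The plasmid is maintained at high copy in E. coli under kanamycin selection, and the same resistance cassette provides neomycin resistance for G418 selection of transfected mammalian cells. The record does not list the promoter or other regulatory elements; pEGFP-C1 vectors conventionally drive the fusion from the CMV immediate-early promoter with an SV40 polyadenylation signal, but no feature table is available here to confirm this.

Drosha is the nuclear RNase III enzyme that processes primary microRNA transcripts. The deleted segment is the C-terminal part of the protein, and the remaining N-terminal portion is tagged with GFP so that its distribution in living or fixed cells can be followed by fluorescence. The associated work concerns the requirement for phosphorylation at serine 300 or serine 302 for Drosha nuclear localization, so this construct most plausibly serves as one of a set of deletion mutants used to map which regions of the protein govern its subcellular localization. The depositor notes that the Drosha sequence also carries an S195G substitution, which is stated not to be expected to affect function.
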