>Addgene plasmid #62522 | GFP-Drosha1-850 | addgene partial sequence | sequence record 104834 | EGFP-C 5'-CATGGTCCTGCTGGAGTTCGTG-3'
AGTCCGGACTCAGATCTCGAGCTCAAGCTTCGATGATGCAGGGAAACACATGTCACAGAATGTCGTTCCA
CCCGGGACGAGGGTGTCCCCGAGGACGAGGAGGACATGGAGCCAGACCCTCAGCACCATCCTTTAGGCCC
CAAAATCTGAGGCTGCTTCACCCTCAGCAGCCTCCTGTGCAATATCAATATGAACCTCCAAGTGCCCCTT
CCACCACTTTCTCAAACTCTCCAGCCCCCAATTTTCTCCCTCCACGACCAGACTTTGTACCCTTCCCCCC
ACCCATGCCTCCGTCAGCGCAAGGCCCTCTTCCCCCCTGCCCAATCAGGCCGCCTTTCCCCAACCACCAG
ATGAGGCACCCCTTCCCAGTTCCTCCTTGTTTTCCTCCCATGCCACCACCAATGCCTTGTCCTAATAACC
CCCCAGTCCCTGGGGCACCTCCTGGACAAGGCACTTTCCCCTTCATGATGCCCCCTCCCTCCATGCCTCA
TCCCCCGCCCCCTCCAGTCATGCCGCAGCAGGTTAATTATCAGTACCCTCCGGGCTATTCTCACCACAAC
TTCCCACCTCCCAGTTTTAATAGTTTCCAGAACAACCCTAGTTCTTTCCTGCCCGGTGCTAATAACAGCA
GTAGTCCTCATTTCAGACATCTCCCTCCATACCCACTCCCAAAGGCTCCCAGTGAGAGAAGGTCCCCAGA
AAGGCTGAAACACTATGATGACCACAGGCACCGAGATCACAGTCATGGGCGAGGTGAGAGGCATCGGTCC
CTGGATCGGCGGGAGCGAGGCCGCA
