>Addgene plasmid #62522 | GFP-Drosha1-850 | addgene partial sequence | sequence record 104888 | SV40pA-R 5'-GAAATTTGTGATGCTATTGC-3'
ACAACAATTGCATTCATTTTATGTTTCAGGTTCAGGGGGAGGTGTGGGAGGTTTTTTAAAGCAAGTAAAA
CCTCTACAAATGTGGTATGGCTGATTATGATCAGTTATCTAGATCCGGTGGATCCCGGGCCCGCGGTACC
TTAAGTTTTCCAGAATCCTTGGCTACTTAGCTCCACCGTTACTTCTCGTCTCATTGTATTCTTCTGCCGT
ATTTTTTGGAGGGCTTCCTCCCTCTGTGCCAGCTTCTGTTTGTCAGTTTGTTTGACTTTGGGACTATTTG
CTAGGAGGTGGCGAAGTTTCACATAACTCTTCCACAGTTTTTGGTACTGTGGGTCTCCTGCATAACTCAA
CTGTGCAGGGCGTATCCCAAAGTGGACGATAATCGGAAAAGTAATCACATCGGGGTTGAACTGTTCACGA
TCCAGTTGATCGATACGGACAGAGCTTGGTTTCGTCCCAGGGTTGGTAACAATCATGCCTTTGCATTCTT
CTGCATATTTCTGCCACTCCAGCTCCTCCCACTGAAGCATATTGGCAATCTCCTCCTCAGGCACCAGGGC
TTTGCTGCACCTTAACAAGTACAGGAGAATCTGGTGCATGGACAGCACTTCCTTTCCTCCATCTGGAAGA
AATCTTACAAAACGTGGCATGAAATGAAATCTTGGGCAGCAGGGAGGGCTGTCTTCAAACAAAGGACCTT
TAAGATTCCAGTCATATAATTCCAAAATATCTCTGAATAGGAACAGTGAAAAGAGTTCAAGCCCTTTCAC
ACAAAAATTCTCCGGCATCATCTCTTCAATGAAATGAATCGTGTAGTCTATGTTGAATCTAATTACTTTA
CACAGTGG
