>Addgene plasmid #62522 | GFP-Drosha1-850 | addgene partial sequence | sequence record 107560 | Drosha1-F 5'-AGGCATCGGTCCCTGGAT-3'
AGACAGCCGGTACAGATCTGATTATGACCGAGGGAGAACACCATCTCGCCACCGCAGCTACGAACGGAGC
AGAGAGCGAGAACGGGAGAGACACAGGCATCGAGACAACCGAAGATCACCATCTCTGGAAAGGTCCTACA
AAAAAGAGTATAAGAGATCTGGAAGTCGCTCCCCAAGTAGGGAGAAGAAGAGAGCTCGTTGGGAGGAAGA
AAAAGACCGTTGGAGTGACAACCAGAGTTCTGGCAAAGACAAGAACTATACCTCAATCAAGGAAAAAGAG
CCCGAGGAGACCATGCCTGACAAGAATGAGGAGGAAGAAGAAGAACTTCTTAAGCCTGTGTGGATTCGAT
GCACTCATTCAGAAAACTACTACTCCAGTGACCCCATGGATCAGGTGGGAGATTCTACAGTGGTTGGAAC
GAGTAGGCTTCGTGACTTATATGACAAATTTGAGGAGGAGTTGGGGAGCAGGCAAGAAAAGGCCAAAGCT
GCTCGGCCTCCGTGGGAACCTCCAAAGACGAAGCTCGATGAAGATTTAGAGAGTTCCAGTGAATCCGAGT
GTGAGTCTGATGAGGACAGCACCTGTTCTAGCAGCTCAGACTCTGAAGTTTTTGACGTTATTGCAGAAAT
CAAACGCAAAAAGGCCCACCCTGACCGACTTCATGATGAACTTTGGTACAACGATCCAGGCCAGATGAAT
GATGGACCACTCTGCAAATGCAGCGCAAAGGCAAGACGCACAGGAATTAGGCACAGCATTTATCCTGGAG
AAGAGGCCATCAAGCCCTGTCGTCCTATGACCAACAATGCTGGCAGACTTTTCCACTACCGGATCACAGT
CTCCCCGCCTACGAACTT
